Addgene plasmid #159503: pAV-U6+27-Linear-3_PolyU(1)_Tornado-Corn
Purpose: Tests for the impact of 1 uracil in a poly-uracil tract on human polymerase III transcription from a U6 promoter.
Depositing lab: Julius Lucks. Depositing organization: Northwestern University. Publication: RNA Sequence and Structure Determinants of Pol III Transcriptional Termination in Human Cells. Verosloff MS, Corcoran WK, Dolberg TB, Bushhouse DZ, Leonard JN, Lucks JB. J Mol Biol. 2021 Jun 25;433(13):166978. doi: 10.1016/j.jmb.2021.166978. Epub 2021 Apr 1. PubMed 33811918.
Backbone
  Vector backbone: pAV
  Vector type: Mammalian Expression
Growth in bacteria
  Bacterial resistance: Ampicillin, 100 μg/mL
  Growth temperature: 37°C
  Growth strain: DH5alpha
  Copy number: Unknown
Gene/Insert
  Gene/Insert name: Termination Module:Linear-3_PolyU(1)
  Species: Synthetic
  Promoter: U6-27
  Cloning method: Gibson Cloning
  Sequencing primers: 5′ F_U6. MV.o87:GAAAGTAATAATTTCTTGGGTAGTTTG; 3′ MV.O12:gcaataaacaagttactagtcc
Terms and licenses: Academic/Nonprofit Terms; Industry Terms: Not Available to Industry
How to cite: pAV-U6+27-Linear-3_PolyU(1)_Tornado-Corn was a gift from Julius Lucks (Addgene plasmid # 159503 ; http://n2t.net/addgene:159503 ; RRID:Addgene_159503)
