[The description below was written by a language model from this plasmid's Addgene catalogue record and pLannotate feature annotations shown in this document.]
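Description:
pAV-U6+27-Linear-3_PolyU(1)_Tornado-Corn is a 6,250 nt mammalian expression plasmid on the pAV backbone, built as a reporter for RNA polymerase III termination in human cells. It is propagated in E. coli through a high-copy ColE1/pUC-type origin with ampicillin selection (AmpR under its own bla promoter), and it also carries an f1 phage origin. The backbone contains two partial AAV2 inverted terminal repeat fragments. It also has an SV40 enhancer/early promoter cassette driving the Tn5-derived neo gene, with adjacent partial ble and transposase sequences, followed by the SV40 small t intron and a poly(A) signal. This cassette could in principle allow G418 selection in mammalian cells, although the record does not describe such use.

The payload is transcribed from the human U6 promoter in its "U6+27" form, in which the first 27 nucleotides of U6 snRNA are retained at the 5′ end of the transcript. The synthetic insert, assembled by Gibson cloning, is a termination module named Linear-3_PolyU(1), whose poly-uracil tract contains a single uracil. The name places it ahead of a Tornado-Corn reporter. Tornado is a ribozyme-assisted circularisation system, consistent with the annotated twister ribozyme fragment, and Corn is a fluorogenic RNA aptamer, probably presented here within the annotated tRNA-like scaffold. The termination module itself and the Corn aptamer are not separately annotated in the feature table.

Because Pol III normally terminates at runs of U, the presumed logic is that read-through of the test module yields the fluorescent Corn RNA, whereas efficient termination prevents it. The construct's stated purpose is to test how one uracil in a poly-U tract affects human Pol III transcription from a U6 promoter. Its naming suggests that it belongs to a series varying tract length and sequence context.
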