Features (pLannotate 1.2.2; 21 found; start..end, strand, type, name):
     59..125     +  ncRNA          twister-P3 (fragment): Accession: RF03154 - type-P3 twister ribozyme
    132..243     +  ncRNA          tRNA: Accession: RF00005 - tRNA
    357..377     +  misc_feature   MCS (fragment): pUC18/19 multiple cloning site
    435..556     +  polyA_signal   SV40 poly(A) signal: SV40 polyadenylation signal
    605..734     +  repeat_region  AAV2 ITR (fragment): inverted terminal repeat of adeno-associated virus serotype 2 inverted
    757..824     +  CDS            lacZα (fragment): LacZα fragment of β-galactosidase; lacZ fragment
    855..1283    -  rep_origin     f1 ori (sequence partly withheld): f1 bacteriophage origin of replication; arrow indicates direction of (+) strand synthesis
   1310..1414    +  promoter       AmpR promoter: bla
   1415..2275    +  CDS            AmpR: β-lactamase; bla; confers resistance to ampicillin, carbenicillin, and related antibiotics
   2446..3034    +  rep_origin     ori: high-copy-number ColE1/pMB1/pBR322/pUC origin of replication
   3199..3247    -  repeat_region  AAV2 ITR (fragment): inverted terminal repeat of adeno-associated virus serotype 2 inverted
   3303..3437    -  polyA_signal   SV40 poly(A) signal: SV40 polyadenylation signal
   3460..3543    -  CDS            large T antigen (fragment): large T antigen from SV40 (simian virus 40)
   3862..3882    -  CDS            SV40 NLS: nuclear localization signal of SV40 (simian virus 40) large T antigen
   4012..4077    -  intron         small t intron: SV40 (simian virus 40) small t antigen intron
   4079..4153    -  CDS            small t antigen (fragment): SV40 (simian virus 40) small t antigen
   4156..4476    -  CDS            ble (fragment): BLE_KLEPN - Experimental evidence at protein level: Swiss-Prot protein existence level 1. Binding protein with a strong affinity to the bleomycin family of antibiotics. Binds to CL990; an antimitotic-antibiotic compound. From Klebsiella pneumoniae.
   4500..5291    -  CDS            neo: KKA2_KLEPN - Also known as kan, nptII. Experimental evidence at protein level: Swiss-Prot protein existence level 1. Resistance to kanamycin, neomycin, paromomycin, ribostamycin, butirosin and gentamicin B. From Klebsiella pneumoniae.
   5323..5646    -  CDS            tnpA (fragment): TN5P_ECOLX - Also known as tnp. Experimental evidence at protein level: Swiss-Prot protein existence level 1. Mediates transposition of transposon Tn5 by a 'cut and paste' mechanism. First, the monomeric transposase binds the 19 bp inverted DNA repeats flanking the transposon. Then, dimerization of the DNA- bound transposase creates a synaptic DNA complex. After nicking of the first DNA strand, excision of the transposon proceeds through a series of intermediates. The transposase then mediates the insertion of the transposon at a new site by strand transfer. The activity of the wild- type tran
   5648..5977    -  promoter       SV40 promoter: SV40 enhancer and early promoter
   6010..6250    +  promoter       U6 promoter: RNA polymerase III promoter for human U6 snRNA
>Addgene plasmid #159503 | pAV-U6+27-Linear-3_PolyU(1)_Tornado-Corn | addgene full sequence | sequence record 311729 | Addgene NGS Result
GAAACACCGTGCTCGCTTCGGCAGCACATATACTAGCAGCCAACTCCAATCGACGGCCATCAGTCGCCGG
TCCCAAGCCCGGATAAAATGGGAGGGGGCGGGAAACCGCCTAACCATGCCGACTGATGGCAGGCCCGGAT
AGCTCAGTCGGTAGAGCAGCGGCCGCGCGATTCGAGGAAGGAGGTCTGAGGAGGTCACTGAATCGCGCGG
CCGCGGGTCCAGGGTTCAAGTCCCTGTTCGGGCCTGCCATCAGTCGGCGTGGACTGTAGAACACTGCCAA
TGCCGGTCCCAAGCCCGGATAAAAGTGGAGGGTACAGTCCACGCTCTAGAGCGGACTTCGGTCCGCTTTT
TACTAGGACCTGCAGGCATGCAAGCTTGACGTCGGTTACCGATATCCATATGGCGGCCGCATCGATCTCG
AGCCGCGGACTAGTAACTTGTTTATTGCAGCTTATAATGGTTACAAATAAAGCAATAGCATCACAAATTT
CACAAATAAAGCATTTTTTTCACTGCATTCTAGTTGTGGTTTGTCCAAACTCATCAATGTATCTTATCAT
GTCTTACGTAGATAAGTAGCATGGCGGGTTAATCATTAACTACAAGGAACCCCTAGTGATGGAGTTGGCC
ACTCCCTCTCTGCGCGCTCGCTCGCTCACTGAGGCCGGGCGACCAAAGGTCGCCCGACGCCCGGGCTTTG
CCCGGGCGGCCTCAGTGAGCGAGCGAGCGCGCAGAGAGGGACAGATCTGCAGATCTGCTGGCGTAATAGC
GAAGAGGCCCGCACCGATCGCCCTTCCCAACAGTTGCGCAGCCTGAATGGCGAATGGAAATTGTAAGCGT
TAATATTTTGTTAAAATTCGCGTTAAATTTTTGTTAAATCAGCTCATTTTTTAACCAATAGGCCGAAATC
GGCAAAATCCCTTATAAATCAAAAGAATAGACCGAGATAGGGT
[37 nt withheld, positions 954-990]
AAAGAACGTGGACTCCAACGTCAAAGG
[49 nt withheld, positions 1018-1066]
T
[91 nt withheld, positions 1068-1158]
G
[124 nt withheld, positions 1160-1283]
CAGGTGGCACTTTTCGGGGAAATGTGCGCGGAACCCCTATTTGTTTATTTTTCTAAATACATTCAAATAT
GTATCCGCTCATGAGACAATAACCCTGATAAATGCTTCAATAATATTGAAAAAGGAAGAGTATGAGTATT
CAACATTTCCGTGTCGCCCTTATTCCCTTTTTTGCGGCATTTTGCCTTCCTGTTTTTGCTCACCCAGAAA
CGCTGGTGAAAGTAAAAGATGCTGAAGATCAGTTGGGTGCACGAGTGGGTTACATCGAACTGGATCTCAA
CAGCGGTAAGATCCTTGAGAGTTTTCGCCCCGAAGAACGTTTTCCAATGATGAGCACTTTTAAAGTTCTG
CTATGTGGCGCGGTATTATCCCGTATTGACGCCGGGCAAGAGCAACTCGGTCGCCGCATACACTATTCTC
AGAATGACTTGGTTGAGTACTCACCAGTCACAGAAAAGCATCTTACGGATGGCATGACAGTAAGAGAATT
ATGCAGTGCTGCCATAACCATGAGTGATAACACTGCGGCCAACTTACTTCTGACAACGATCGGAGGACCG
AAGGAGCTAACCGCTTTTTTGCACAACATGGGGGATCATGTAACTCGCCTTGATCGTTGGGAACCGGAGC
TGAATGAAGCCATACCAAACGACGAGCGTGACACCACGATGCCTGTAGCAATGGCAACAACGTTGCGCAA
ACTATTAACTGGCGAACTACTTACTCTAGCTTCCCGGCAACAATTAATAGACTGGATGGAGGCGGATAAA
GTTGCAGGACCACTTCTGCGCTCGGCCCTTCCGGCTGGCTGGTTTATTGCTGATAAATCTGGAGCCGGTG
AGCGTGGGTCTCGCGGTATCATTGCAGCACTGGGGCCAGATGGTAAGCCCTCCCGTATCGTAGTTATCTA
CACGACGGGGAGTCAGGCAACTATGGATGAACGAAATAGACAGATCGCTGAGATAGGTGCCTCACTGATT
AAGCATTGGTAACTGTCAGACCAAGTTTACTCATATATACTTTAGATTGATTTAAAACTTCATTTTTAAT
TTAAAAGGATCTAGGTGAAGATCCTTTTTGATAATCTCATGACCAAAATCCCTTAACGTGAGTTTTCGTT
CCACTGAGCGTCAGACCCCGTAGAAAAGATCAAAGGATCTTCTTGAGATCCTTTTTTTCTGCGCGTAATC
TGCTGCTTGCAAACAAAAAAACCACCGCTACCAGCGGTGGTTTGTTTGCCGGATCAAGAGCTACCAACTC
TTTTTCCGAAGGTAACTGGCTTCAGCAGAGCGCAGATACCAAATACTGTTCTTCTAGTGTAGCCGTAGTT
AGGCCACCACTTCAAGAACTCTGTAGCACCGCCTACATACCTCGCTCTGCTAATCCTGTTACCAGTGGCT
GCTGCCAGTGGCGATAAGTCGTGTCTTACCGGGTTGGACTCAAGACGATAGTTACCGGATAAGGCGCAGC
GGTCGGGCTGAACGGGGGGTTCGTGCACACAGCCCAGCTTGGAGCGAACGACCTACACCGAACTGAGATA
CCTACAGCGTGAGCTATGAGAAAGCGCCACGCTTCCCGAAGGGAGAAAGGCGGACAGGTATCCGGTAAGC
GGCAGGGTCGGAACAGGAGAGCGCACGAGGGAGCTTCCAGGGGGAAACGCCTGGTATCTTTATAGTCCTG
TCGGGTTTCGCCACCTCTGACTTGAGCGTCGATTTTTGTGATGCTCGTCAGGGGGGCGGAGCCTATGGAA
AAACGCCAGCAACGCGGCCTTTTTACGGTTCCTGGCCTTTTGCTGGCCTTTTGCTCACATGTTCTTTCCT
GCGTTATCCCCTGATTCTGTGGATAACCGTATTACCGCCTTTGAGTGAGCTGATACCGCTCGCCGCAGCC
GAACGACCGAGCGCAGCGAGTCAGTGAGCGAGCGCGCAGAGAGGGAGTGGCCAACTCCATCACTAGGGGT
TCCTGGAGGGGTGGAGTCGTGACGTGAATTACGTCATAGGGTTAGGGAGGTCCTGGATCGATCCAGACAT
GATAAGATACATTGATGAGTTTGGACAAACCACAACTAGAATGCAGTGAAAAAAATGCTTTATTTGTGAA
ATTTGTGATGCTATTGCTTTATTTGTAACCATTATAAGCTGCAATAAACAAGTTAACAACAACAATTGCA
TTCATTTTATGTTTCAGGTTCAGGGGGAGGTGTGGGAGGTTTTTTAAAGCAAGTAAAACCTCTACAAATG
TGGTATGGCTGATTATGATCTCTAGTCAAGGCACTATACATCAAATATTCCTTATTAACCCCTTTACAAA
TTAAAAAGCTAAAGGTACACAATTTTTGAGCATAGTTATTAATAGCAGACACTCTATGCCTGTGTGGAGT
AAGAAAAAACAGTATGTTATGATTATAACTGTTATGCCTACTTATAAAGGTTACAGAATATTTTTCCATA
ATTTTCTTGTATAGCAGTGCAGCTTTTTCCTTTGTGGTGTAAATAGCAAAGCAAGCAAGAGTTCTATTAC
TAAACACAGCATGACTCAAAAAACTTAGCAATTCTGAAGGAAAGTCCTTGGGGTCTTCTACCTTTCTCTT
CTTTTTTGGAGGAGTAGAATGTTGAGAGTCAGCAGTAGCCTCATCATCACTAGATGGCATTTCTTCTGAG
CAAAACAGGTTTTCCTCATTAAAGGCATTCCACCACTGCTCCCATTCATCAGTTCCATAGGTTGGAATCT
AAAATACACAAACAATTAGAATCAGTAGTTTAACACATTATACACTTAAAAATTTTATATTTACCTTAGA
GCTTTAAATCTCTGTAGGTAGTTTGTCCAATTATGTCACACCACAGAAGTAAGGTTCCTTCACAAAGATC
CGGACCAAAGCGGCCATCGTGCCTCCCCACTCCTGCAGTTCGGGGGCATGGATGCGCGGATAGCCGCTGC
TGGTTTCCTGGATGCCGACGGATTTGCACTGCCGGTAGAACTCCGCGAGGTCGTCCAGCCTCAGGCAGCA
GCTGAACCAACTCGCGAGGGGATCGAGCCCGGGGTGGGCGAAGAACTCCAGCATGAGATCCCCGCGCTGG
AGGATCATCCAGCCGGCGTCCCGGAAAACGATTCCGAAGCCCAACCTTTCATAGAAGGCGGCGGTGGAAT
CGAAATCTCGTGATGGCAGGTTGGGCGTCGCTTGGTCGGTCATTTCGAACCCCAGAGTCCCGCTCAGAAG
AACTCGTCAAGAAGGCGATAGAAGGCGATGCGCTGCGAATCGGGAGCGGCGATACCGTAAAGCACGAGGA
AGCGGTCAGCCCATTCGCCGCCAAGCTCTTCAGCAATATCACGGGTAGCCAACGCTATGTCCTGATAGCG
GTCCGCCACACCCAGCCGGCCACAGTCGATGAATCCAGAAAAGCGGCCATTTTCCACCATGATATTCGGC
AAGCAGGCATCGCCATGGGTCACGACGAGATCCTCGCCGTCGGGCATGCGCGCCTTGAGCCTGGCGAACA
GTTCGGCTGGCGCGAGCCCCTGATGCTCTTCGTCCAGATCATCCTGATCGACAAGACCGGCTTCCATCCG
AGTACGTGCTCGCTCGATGCGATGTTTCGCTTGGTGGTCGAATGGGCAGGTAGCCGGATCAAGCGTATGC
AGCCGCCGCATTGCATCAGCCATGATGGATACTTTCTCGGCAGGAGCAAGGTGAGATGACAGGAGATCCT
GCCCCGGCACTTCGCCCAATAGCAGCCAGTCCCTTCCCGCTTCAGTGACAACGTCGAGCACAGCTGCGCA
AGGAACGCCCGTCGTGGCCAGCCACGATAGCCGCGCTGCCTCGTCCTGCAGTTCATTCAGGGCACCGGAC
AGGTCGGTCTTGACAAAAAGAACCGGGCGCCCCTGCGCTGACAGCCGGAACACGGCGGCATCAGAGCAGC
CGATTGTCTGTTGTGCCCAGTCATAGCCGAATAGCCTCTCCACCCAAGCGGCCGGAGAACCTGCGTGCAA
TCCATCTTGTTCAATCATGCGAAACGATCCTCATCCTGTCTCTTGATCAGATCTTGATCCCCTGCGCCAT
CAGATCCTTGGCGGCAAGAAAGCCATCCAGTTTACTTTGCAGGGCTTCCCAACCTTACCAGAGGGCGCCC
CAGCTGGCAATTCCGGTTCGCTTGCTGTCCATAAAACCGCCCAGTCTAGCTATCGCCATGTAAGCCCACT
GCAAGCTACCTGCTTTCTCTTTGCGCTTGCGTTTTCCCTTGTCCAGATAGCCCAGTAGCTGACATTCATC
CGGGGTCAGCACCGTTTCTGCGGACTGGCTTTCTACGTGTTCCGCTTCCTTTAGCAGCCCTTGCGCCCTG
AGTGCTTGCGGCAGCGTGAAGCTTTTTGCAAAAGCCTAGGCCTCCAAAAAAGCCTCCTCACTACTTCTGG
AATAGCTCAGAGGCCGAGGCGGCCTCGGCCTCTGCATAAATAAAAAAAATTAGTCAGCCATGGGGCGGAG
AATGGGCGGAACTGGGCGGAGTTAGGGGCGGGATGGGCGGAGTTAGGGGCGGGACTATGGTTGCTGACTA
ATTGAGATGCATGCTTTGCATACTTCTGCCTGCTGGGGAGCCTGGGGACTTTCCACACCTGGTTGCTGAC
TAATTGAGATGCATGCTTTGCATACTTCTGCCTGCTGGGGAGCCTGGGGACTTTCCACACCCTAACTGAC
ACACATTCCACAGCCGGATCCAAGGTCGGGCAGGAAGAGGGCCTATTTCCCATGATTCCTTCATATTTGC
ATATACGATACAAGGCTGTTAGAGAGATAATTAGAATTAATTTGACTGTAAACACAAAGATATTAGTACA
AAATACGTGACGTAGAAAGTAATAATTTCTTGGGTAGTTTGCAGTTTTAAAATTATGTTTTAAAATGGAC
TATCATATGCTTACCGTAACTTGAAAGTATTTCGATTTCTTGGCTTTATATATCTTGTGGAAAGGAC
