>Addgene plasmid #159503 | pAV-U6+27-Linear-3_PolyU(1)_Tornado-Corn | depositor partial sequence | sequence record 308339 | 27-Termination_Module
GTGCTCGCTTCGGCAGCACATATACTAGCAGCCAACTCCAAT
