>Addgene plasmid #159503 | pAV-U6+27-Linear-3_PolyU(1)_Tornado-Corn | depositor partial sequence | sequence record 308340 | Tornado-Corn
GGCCATCAGTCGCCGGTCCCAAGCCCGGATAAAATGGGAGGGGGCGGGAAACCGCCTAACCATGCCGACT
GATGGCAGGCCCGGATAGCTCAGTCGGTAGAGCAGCGGCCGCGCGATTCGAGGAAGGAGGTCTGAGGAGG
TCACTGAATCGCGCGGCCGCGGGTCCAGGGTTCAAGTCCCTGTTCGGGCCTGCCATCAGTCGGCGTGGAC
TGTAGAACACTGCCAATGCCGGTCCCAAGCCCGGATAAAAGTGGAGGGTACAGTCCACGCTCTAGAGCGG
ACTTCGGTCCGCTTTT
